Addgene plasmid #197529: pEPSW0CM0074
Purpose: Phytobricks Level 0 part
Depositing lab: Nicola Patron. Depositing organization: Earlham Institute. Publication: Tuning Plant Promoters Using a Simple Split Luciferase Method to Assess Transcription Factor-DNA Interactions. Cai YM, Witham S, Patron NJ. ACS Synth Biol. 2023 Nov 17;12(11):3482-3486. doi: 10.1021/acssynbio.3c00094. Epub 2023 Oct 19. PubMed 37856867.
Backbone
  Vector backbone: pUAP4
  Vector type: Synthetic Biology
Growth in bacteria
  Bacterial resistance: Chloramphenicol, 25 μg/mL
  Growth temperature: 37°C
  Growth strain: DH5alpha
  Copy number: High Copy
Gene/Insert
  Gene/Insert name: NLP7_w/o_stop
  Species: A. thaliana (mustard weed)
  Cloning method: Restriction Enzyme; 5′ cloning site SapI (destroyed during cloning); 3′ cloning site SapI (destroyed during cloning)
Terms and licenses: Academic/Nonprofit Terms; Industry Terms: Not Available to Industry
Depositor comments: Please visit https://doi.org/10.1101/2023.02.13.528283 for bioRxiv preprint.
How to cite: pEPSW0CM0074 was a gift from Nicola Patron (Addgene plasmid # 197529 ; http://n2t.net/addgene:197529 ; RRID:Addgene_197529)
