[The description below was written by a language model from this plasmid's Addgene catalogue record and pLannotate feature annotations shown in this document.]
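Description:
pEPSW0CM0074 is a Phytobrick Level 0 part plasmid, a basic building block for modular Golden Gate-style assembly of plant expression constructs. It is built in the pUAP4 universal acceptor backbone and is propagated in E. coli. The sequenced plasmid is about 4.9 kb and carries a high-copy ColE1/pUC-type origin of replication. Selection is by chloramphenicol resistance, provided by a cat gene expressed from its own promoter and followed by the lambda t0 terminator. Additional bacterial terminators (a his operon terminator and a putative bacterial terminator) flank the insert position, presumably to insulate the cloned part from read-through transcription.

The insert is the coding sequence of Arabidopsis thaliana NLP7, a transcription factor involved in regulating nitrate assimilation and transducing the nitrate signal. It is supplied without a stop codon, so it can be joined in frame to a downstream C-terminal tag or fusion partner during assembly. The part was introduced using SapI sites that were destroyed in cloning. No promoter, plant terminator or tag is annotated around the NLP7 sequence, which fits its role as a stand-alone coding part rather than an expression cassette. To be expressed, it must be combined with promoter, terminator and any tag parts in a higher-level assembly.

The associated publication describes a split luciferase method for assessing transcription factor–DNA interactions to tune plant promoters. This suggests the stop-less NLP7 part was intended for building fusion proteins for such assays, although the record itself states only that it is a Level 0 part.
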