Features (pLannotate 1.2.2; 7 found; start..end, strand, type, name):
      9..66      +  terminator     his operon terminator: This putative transcriptin terminator from the E. coli his operon has a 2-bp deletion introduced during synthesis. Its efficiency has not been determined.
    261..849     -  rep_origin     ori: high-copy-number ColE1/pMB1/pBR322/pUC origin of replication
   1032..1126    -  terminator     lambda t0 terminator: transcription terminator from phage lambda
   1150..1806    -  CDS            cat: CAT_ECOLX - Experimental evidence at protein level: Swiss-Prot protein existence level 1. This enzyme is an effector of chloramphenicol resistance in bacteria. From Escherichia coli. This protein is used as a marker in many commonly used cloning vectors, such as pACYC184.
   1807..1904    -  promoter       cat promoter: promoter of the E. coli cat gene encoding chloramphenicol acetyltransferase
   1990..2033    -  terminator     bacterial terminator: putative bacterial transcription terminator
   2055..4931    -  CDS            NLP7: NLP7_ARATH - Experimental evidence at protein level: Swiss-Prot protein existence level 1. Transcription factor involved in regulation of nitrate assimilation and in transduction of the nitrate signal. From Arabidopsis thaliana (Mouse-ear cress).
>Addgene plasmid #197529 | pEPSW0CM0074 | addgene full sequence | sequence record 387317 | Addgene NGS Result
CCCTGCAGTCCGGCAAAAAAGGGCAAGGTGTCACCACCCTGCCCTTTTTCTTTAAAACCGAAAAGATTAC
TTCGCGTTATGCAGGCTTCCTCGCTCACTGACTCGCTGCGCTCGGTCGTTCGGCTGCGGCGAGCGGTATC
AGCTCACTCAAAGGCGGTAATACGGTTATCCACAGAATCAGGGGATAACGCAGGAAAGAACATGTGAGCA
AAAGGCCAGCAAAAGGCCAGGAACCGTAAAAAGGCCGCGTTGCTGGCGTTTTTCCACAGGCTCCGCCCCC
CTGACGAGCATCACAAAAATCGACGCTCAAGTCAGAGGTGGCGAAACCCGACAGGACTATAAAGATACCA
GGCGTTTCCCCCTGGAAGCTCCCTCGTGCGCTCTCCTGTTCCGACCCTGCCGCTTACCGGATACCTGTCC
GCCTTTCTCCCTTCGGGAAGCGTGGCGCTTTCTCATAGCTCACGCTGTAGGTATCTCAGTTCGGTGTAGG
TCGTTCGCTCCAAGCTGGGCTGTGTGCACGAACCCCCCGTTCAGCCCGACCGCTGCGCCTTATCCGGTAA
CTATCGTCTTGAGTCCAACCCGGTAAGACACGACTTATCGCCACTGGCAGCAGCCACTGGTAACAGGATT
AGCAGAGCGAGGTATGTAGGCGGTGCTACAGAGTTCTTGAAGTGGTGGCCTAACTACGGCTACACTAGAA
GAACAGTATTTGGTATCTGCGCTCTGCTGAAGCCAGTTACCTTCGGAAAAAGAGTTGGTAGCTCTTGATC
CGGCAAACAAACCACCGCTGGTAGCGGTGGTTTTTTTGTTTGCAAGCAGCAGATTACGCGCAGAAAAAAA
GGATCTCAAGAAGATCCTTTGATCTTTTCTACGGGGTCTGACGCTCAGTGGAACGAAAACTCACGTTAAG
GGATTTTGGTCATGAGATTATCAAAAAGGATCTTCACCTAGATCCTTTTAAATTAAAAATGAAGTTTTAA
ATCAATCTAAAGTATATATGAGTAAACTTGGTCTGACAGCTCGAGGCTTGGATTCTCACCAATAAAAAAC
GCCCGGCGGCAACCGAGCGTTCTGAACAAATCCAGATGGAGTTCTGAGGTCATTACTGGATCTATCAACA
GGAGTCCAAGCGAGCTCGATATCAAATTACGCCCCGCCCTGCCACTCATCGCAGTACTGTTGTAATTCAT
TAAGCATTCTGCCGACATGGAAGCCATCACAAACGGCATGATGAACCTGAATCGCCAGCGGCATCAGCAC
CTTGTCGCCTTGCGTATAATATTTGCCCATGGTGAAAACGGGGGCGAAGAAGTTGTCCATATTGGCCACG
TTTAAATCAAAACTGGTGAAACTCACCCAGGGATTGGCTGAGACGAAAAACATATTCTCAATAAACCCTT
TAGGGAAATAGGCCAGGTTTTCACCGTAACACGCCACATCTTGCGAATATATGTGTAGAAACTGCCGGAA
ATCGTCGTGGTATTCACTCCAGAGCGATGAAAACGTTTCAGTTTGCTCATGGAAAACGGTGTAACAAGGG
TGAACACTATCCCATATCACCAGCTCACCGTCTTTCATTGCCATACGAAATTCCGGATGAGCATTCATCA
GGCGGGCAAGAATGTGAATAAAGGCCGGATAAAACTTGTGCTTATTTTTCTTTACGGTCTTTAAAAAGGC
CGTAATATCCAGCTGAACGGTCTGGTTATAGGTACATTGAGCAACTGACTGAAATGCCTCAAAATGTTCT
TTACGATGCCATTGGGATATATCAACGGTGGTATATCCAGTGATTTTTTTCTCCATTTTAGCTTCCTTAG
CTCCTGAAAATCTCGATAACTCAAAAAATACGCCCGGTAGTGATCTTATTTCATTATGGTGAAAGTTGGA
ACCTCTTACGTGCCCGATCAACTCGAGTGCCACCTGACGTCTAAGAAACCATTATTATCATGACATTAAC
CTATAAAAATAGGCGTATCACGAGGCAGAATTTCAGATAAAAAAAATCCTTAGCTTTCGCTAAGGATGAT
TTCTGGAATTCGGTCTCACGAACCCAATTCTCCAGTGCTCTCGCAGGAGCTCCCTAGATTTGTCGTTACA
TCATGAACTAAGAGCCTTACGATTTTCGTGCGGGAGGATCTAGGGATCTCGAGACATTCTTGAAGATCAG
CATCACAAGCTATTAAAACCCATTCGTTATCATCGTCAAGATACTTGATATCGAACGTTCCTGCATCAAC
TTTCAGCCTCTTAGCCACTTCATCCTTCAATTCCATTATACCTGAACCCGAGGATATTCTGAACCGTATT
ATGTCGTCTTTGTAACTTGCTTTGATTGTTACCGTTCTCATTTCTGAGCCTGATGGTTCGCATGCAACAT
TTGCAATGGCCTCTTCCTTTGGGGGAGCGTATAAGTTGTTGTTGCTATTATTATCATTGTTCATCCAGTT
TGTGTCTTGAAACTTATCGTCAAATGCTGCAGTGGGGCAGAGATTTCTCAGATCTTTTGAACTTCCAGCG
TCTTCAATGAGCATTCCTCGGAAATGGTCTATAGAACCAAGAAGCCTGTTCGGCATTGCGAAGGAAGCTG
CAGATACATCATGATCTCTAGAATAAGGTGGAAAAAGGAGCCCGGGTGATCCACCAACCGTGAAAAGCGG
ATCTTGATTTGGGACTTTCGGTTCATCTAATTGGTTACCGTCACATGAGCCATGAGAGGTTGGAGTCCCA
GCGCTCTCATCCACCGTTCGTGATCGCTTGTGACCATTGCTTGGTGGTAACTCAGGCGAACCATTTGGCT
CGTTCGGACTGTGATCACTTGACCAATGGTTAGGTGAATTATTGGTGTTTGGTAGCTCAGGTGGTTTGGA
ACCATTGGGTGAGTTTAGTGGCTGTGCTGATGTTTGACCGTGTGTCCAAGGGATGGAACTAACGGCCATG
GAAGTCAGGTCGAGGCCTCCATCAGTACCTTGAACAGATTCGATGACTCGTTTCAGCTTTGTGATTGAAC
GATTCACTTTCTTGATCTTCCTCGATGGCCACCGCGAGATTCCGTGTTGCCTGCAAATTCGCTTCATTGT
CGTCGGGCAAACTCCTAGGCTCTTTGCAGCGTCTTTGAGACTTCCAGTGAAATACTGCTGAAGTACATCT
AGACTGATTGTTTTCTCAGTCTTCCCACGCTTTTTCTCTGTTTTCTTCTTCTCCTTAACCACACCGTTAA
CAGTGGCCACGTTGATTTTCTCATTTACTGGATCAGAAGACTGAACCACAGGCTGAGGAATCAACATCGT
CTCTGTTGCATTTGACTTAAAACCAGAAAAGGGAACTCGAATGGATTCTATTTTTGAATGAACCTTCTTG
TCCGGTAATGCTTGGATGATCTCGAAAGACAATTTGTCGTCATCTTCACCAAAGTCAACCCCAGATGCAA
CCCTCAGACTCTGAAAATGTTCTTTCATTGTCACCAAAATAGAACCCAACAGCAAATCTTGCTCTTGGTC
GTCTGTTATACTCGAAGGAAGAAAAAATTCAAGAATGTAACTGTCGTCGCCCGTGTAAGAGCTCTGGAGA
GATATTGCAAAACAAGTGGTCAACTTGAACATGAGCGCATAATGGACTAGTGGGTACTGCGTTTTGCAGA
ACTTGGTGATGTCTCTGCAGAAACATGAGCCACCATTGAGAAAAGCTCGTCCAGCGACTCCCTGGCCTTT
CTGGAGATGGTGTTCAAGACAGGCATCTCTAAAGCCCCAGACATGAGCATCCACGACATAGCAGGCCATG
TCGGTTGTAGACATGCAGATTTGACCCATGCAGCTACCGTCAAAGCTGGTGCAGTTTTTCTTTAGACCGC
CACCATTGGCAAGAACGCTCCCATGCTGACATGGAACCCAAGTCTGAGCGAGAGGCAAGTTATGGGTTTC
ACATACAACTGTCAGCACTTCGAGAATCTCAGCAAGCGCGTTTTGGCGACTCTCATTGCATATCTGTGTT
GTTTGGTGATCAAGTATTTCCGAGCTTTTCAGATTTACCGCCTCAAGGGCTTTGCAAACTTTGTCCACTT
CGGGTGCATAGTGAATCTTCTCTGAGGTCATTATAAGTTCCACAACACCTATGCAGGACTGACCAGAGGG
ATTAAAGACAGGCAAGGCCAGTGTACCACGCACGTTGTAGTGCAAGGCGTGATCAAGCCGCGAGAATTCT
TTGCTGGAATAGTACTGAACATTTGGAGTCCATTCAGGCAATTTCTGACGGAAAACTCGACCCGGGAGTC
CGAGCTCTACGTCACTTTCACTATCCACAGAAAACATATATGTGAGAGAGATCATCCTGTATTGATTAAG
CCCATTACCATTAGGATTAAGAACAAAAGGTTGACCCAAAGTCGTCAGCAAATCACGACCATTCTTTCTC
ACAGGAGCCCAGACCTGAGCCAAAACGTGTTGTTCGGTTGATTCTTTGAAGTATCGAAGCGCCTGAGTCA
TCCTCTCTTTGATCACACAGTAGTTGTCTGTGTTCTCTGGTGGGACTAGGCTCATCAATGGAGACGGAAA
CTGGAAACTGTTATGCTTCTCTGTTGTGTTCTCAGCTGCTGATGGAGAAGAGTAAGGGAGGAAGAGAGGA
TACTCGGCGAGACGGAAAGAAGGAACACCGGAGACAGAGCTGATCTTCTCATCATCGCCACCGGAGGTTG
CGTGGTGAAAACCATTTCCTCCACCGTCGGAGAAAGCCCAGAGAGGCGAGCAAGGCTGCTCAGAGGAAGA
GGAGACAAAAATCGGAGAAATCATGCGATTCGATGAGGATAAGTAAGGGATTTGATCTAGTGGCCATGAA
CCGTCAAGATCTAAGTCGTCAACATCCATTAGAAGCTCCCTTGACCTCGAAGGTTGAGTAGTGACGCCGT
TTCTAGCGGAATTATCATCGGGCTCGCACATTTGAGA
